Addgene plasmid #232736: pcDNA3.1(+) NAPstar3b
Purpose: Expresses NADPH/NADP+ biosensor NAPstar3b in mammalian cells.
Depositing lab: Bruce Morgan. Depositing organization: Universitaet des Saarlandes. Publication: A family of NADPH/NADP(+) biosensors reveals in vivo dynamics of central redox metabolism across eukaryotes. Scherschel M, Niemeier JO, Jacobs LJHC, Hoffmann MDA, Diederich A, Bell C, Hohne P, Raetz S, Kroll JB, Steinbeck J, Lichtenauer S, Multhoff J, Zimmermann J, Sadhanasatish T, Rothemann RA, Grashoff C, Messens J, Ampofo E, Laschke MW, Riemer J, Roma LP, Schwarzlander M, Morgan B. Nat Commun. 2024 Dec 19;15(1):10704. doi: 10.1038/s41467-024-55302-x. PubMed 39702652.
Backbone
  Vector backbone: pcDNA3.1(+)
  Backbone size w/o insert (bp): 8182
  Total vector size (bp): 5422
  Vector type: Mammalian Expression
  Selectable markers: Neomycin (select with G418)
Growth in bacteria
  Bacterial resistance: Ampicillin, 100 μg/mL
  Growth temperature: 37°C
  Growth strain: DH5alpha
  Copy number: High Copy
Gene/Insert
  Gene/Insert name: NAPstar3b
  Species: H. sapiens (human)
  Insert size (bp): 2760
Terms and licenses: Academic/Nonprofit Terms; Industry Terms: Not Available to Industry
How to cite: pcDNA3.1(+) NAPstar3b was a gift from Bruce Morgan (Addgene plasmid # 232736 ; http://n2t.net/addgene:232736 ; RRID:Addgene_232736)
