[The description below was written by a language model from this plasmid's Addgene catalogue record and pLannotate feature annotations shown in this document.]
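Description:
pcDNA3.1(+) NAPstar3b is a mammalian expression plasmid built on the pcDNA3.1(+) backbone that produces NAPstar3b, a genetically encoded fluorescent biosensor for the NADPH/NADP+ redox couple. It is propagated in E. coli as a high-copy plasmid through its ColE1/pUC-type origin with ampicillin selection (AmpR under its own bla promoter), and it also carries an f1 origin. For mammalian cells, a neomycin phosphotransferase gene driven by the SV40 early promoter and terminated by the SV40 poly(A) signal allows selection of stable transfectants with G418.

The sensor open reading frame sits downstream of the human CMV immediate-early enhancer and promoter, followed by the bovine growth hormone polyadenylation signal; a T7 promoter just upstream of the insert could additionally support in vitro transcription. The annotated coding region is arranged as a Rex domain from Thermus aquaticus, a green fluorescent protein of Aequorea origin (labelled cEGFP by the annotation tool), a second Rex domain, and then mCherry. Rex is a bacterial redox-sensing protein that naturally responds to NADH/NAD+. Placing a fluorescent protein between two Rex copies is a design in which nucleotide binding alters the green signal, while the C-terminal mCherry can provide a reference signal for ratiometric readout. The specific changes that give NADPH/NADP+ specificity are not stated in the record. The catalogue lists the insert species as human, although the annotated parts are bacterial, jellyfish and coral derived. The catalogue's backbone and total size values also appear swapped, since the sequenced record is about 8.2 kb, consistent with a roughly 5.4 kb backbone plus the 2.76 kb insert. The construct is used to monitor NADPH/NADP+ dynamics in living mammalian cells.
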