Features (pLannotate 1.2.2; 23 found; start..end, strand, type, name):
     28..80      -  misc_feature   bom (fragment): basis of mobility region from pBR322
    235..614     +  enhancer       CMV enhancer: human cytomegalovirus immediate early enhancer
    615..818     +  promoter       CMV promoter: human cytomegalovirus (CMV) immediate early promoter
    814..847     +  LTR            5' LTR (truncated) (fragment): truncated 5' long terminal repeat (LTR) from HIV-1
    863..881     +  promoter       T7 promoter: promoter for bacteriophage T7 RNA polymerase
    923..1537    +  CDS            rex: REX_THEAQ - Experimental evidence at protein level: Swiss-Prot protein existence level 1. Modulates transcription in response to changes in cellular NADH/NAD(+) redox state. From Thermus aquaticus.
   1571..2293    +  CDS            cEGFP: cEGFP is a basic (constitutively fluorescent) green fluorescent protein published in 2008, derived from Aequorea victoria.
   2297..2926    +  CDS            rex: REX_THEAQ - Experimental evidence at protein level: Swiss-Prot protein existence level 1. Modulates transcription in response to changes in cellular NADH/NAD(+) redox state. From Thermus aquaticus.
   2972..3679    +  CDS            mCherry: mCherry is a basic (constitutively fluorescent) red fluorescent protein published in 2004, derived from Discosoma sp.. It is reported to be a very rapidly-maturing monomer with low acid sensitivity.
   3782..4006    +  polyA_signal   bGH poly(A) signal: bovine growth hormone polyadenylation signal
   4010..4031    +  promoter       SV40 promoter (fragment): SV40 enhancer and early promoter
   4052..4480    +  rep_origin     f1 ori (sequence partly withheld): f1 bacteriophage origin of replication; arrow indicates direction of (+) strand synthesis
   4494..4823    +  promoter       SV40 promoter: SV40 enhancer and early promoter
   4890..5681    +  CDS            neo: KKA2_KLEPN - Also known as kan, nptII. Experimental evidence at protein level: Swiss-Prot protein existence level 1. Resistance to kanamycin, neomycin, paromomycin, ribostamycin, butirosin and gentamicin B. From Klebsiella pneumoniae.
   5705..5863    +  CDS            ble (fragment): BLE_KLEPN - Experimental evidence at protein level: Swiss-Prot protein existence level 1. Binding protein with a strong affinity to the bleomycin family of antibiotics. Binds to CL990; an antimitotic-antibiotic compound. From Klebsiella pneumoniae.
   5858..5979    +  polyA_signal   SV40 poly(A) signal: SV40 polyadenylation signal
   6052..6068    -  protein_bind   lac operator: The lac repressor binds to the lac operator to inhibit transcription in E. coli. This inhibition can be relieved by adding lactose or isopropyl-β-D-thiogalactopyranoside (IPTG). lac repressor encoded by lacI
   6076..6106    -  promoter       lac promoter: promoter for the E. coli lac operon
   6121..6142    -  protein_bind   CAP binding site: CAP binding activates transcription in the presence of cAMP. E. coli catabolite activator protein
   6155..6247    -  CDS            lacI (fragment): lac repressor; lacI; The lac repressor binds to the lac operator to inhibit transcription in E. coli. This inhibition can be relieved by adding lactose or isopropyl-β-D-thiogalactopyranoside (IPTG).
   6430..7018    -  rep_origin     ori: high-copy-number ColE1/pMB1/pBR322/pUC origin of replication
   7189..8049    -  CDS            AmpR: β-lactamase; bla; confers resistance to ampicillin, carbenicillin, and related antibiotics
   8050..8154    -  promoter       AmpR promoter: bla
>Addgene plasmid #232736 | pcDNA3.1(+) NAPstar3b | addgene full sequence | sequence record 464244 | Addgene NGS Result
GACGGATCGGGAGATCTCCCGATCCCCTATGGTGCACTCTCAGTACAATCTGCTCTGATGCCGCATAGTT
AAGCCAGTATCTGCTCCCTGCTTGTGTGTTGGAGGTCGCTGAGTAGTGCGCGAGCAAAATTTAAGCTACA
ACAAGGCAAGGCTTGACCGACAATTGCATGAAGAATCTGCTTAGGGTTAGGCGTTTTGCGCTGCTTCGCG
ATGTACGGGCCAGATATACGCGTTGACATTGATTATTGACTAGTTATTAATAGTAATCAATTACGGGGTC
ATTAGTTCATAGCCCATATATGGAGTTCCGCGTTACATAACTTACGGTAAATGGCCCGCCTGGCTGACCG
CCCAACGACCCCCGCCCATTGACGTCAATAATGACGTATGTTCCCATAGTAACGCCAATAGGGACTTTCC
ATTGACGTCAATGGGTGGAGTATTTACGGTAAACTGCCCACTTGGCAGTACATCAAGTGTATCATATGCC
AAGTACGCCCCCTATTGACGTCAATGACGGTAAATGGCCCGCCTGGCATTATGCCCAGTACATGACCTTA
TGGGACTTTCCTACTTGGCAGTACATCTACGTATTAGTCATCGCTATTACCATGGTGATGCGGTTTTGGC
AGTACATCAATGGGCGTGGATAGCGGTTTGACTCACGGGGATTTCCAAGTCTCCACCCCATTGACGTCAA
TGGGAGTTTGTTTTGGCACCAAAATCAACGGGACTTTCCAAAATGTCGTAACAACTCCGCCCCATTGACG
CAAATGGGCGGTAGGCGTGTACGGTGGGAGGTCTATATAAGCAGAGCTCTCTGGCTAACTAGAGAACCCA
CTGCTTACTGGCTTATCGAAATTAATACGACTCACTATAGGGAGACCCAAGCTGGCTAGCGTTTAAACTT
AAGCTTGCCACCATGAAGGTGCCAGAGGCCGCCATCAGCAGGCTGATCACCTACCTGCGCATCCTGGAGG
AGCTGGAGGCACAGGGAGTGCACAGAACAGCCTCCGAGCAGCTGGGAGAGCTGGCCCAGGTGACCGCCTT
CCAGGTGGACAAGGATCTGAGCTACTTTGGCTCCTATGGCACCGACGGCGTGGGCTATACAGTGCCCGTG
CTGAAGCGGGAGCTGAGACACATCCTGGGCCTGAACAGGAAGTGGGGACTGTGCATCGTGGGAATGGGCC
GCCTGGGCTCTGCCCTGGCCGATTGGCCAGGATTCGGAGAGAGCTTTGAGCTGAGGGGCTTCTTTTCCCG
CAAAGCCGAAAAAGTGGGCAGGCCCGTGCGCGGAGGCTATATCGAGCACGTGGACCTGCTGCCACAGCGG
GTGCCCGGCAGAATCGAGATCGCCCTGCTGACAGTGCCTAGGGAGGCAGCACAGAAGGCAGCAGATCTGC
TGGTGGCCGCCGGCATCAAGGGCATCCTGAACTTCGCCCCAGTGGTGCTGGAGGTGCCCAAGGAGGTGGC
CGTGGAGAATGTGGACATCCTGGCCGGCCTGACCAGACTGAGCTTCGCCATCCTGAACCCAACATGGTCC
GCCGCAGGAGGACACGGATTTACCGCACACAACGTGTACATCATGGCCGATAAGCAGAAGAACGGCATCA
AGGCCAACTTCAAGATCAGGCACAACATCGAGGACGGAGGAGTGCAGCTGGCCGATCACTACCAGCAGAA
CACCCCAATCGGAGACGGACCTGTGCTGCTGCCAGATAATCACTATCTGTCCATCCAGTCTAAGCTGAGC
AAGGACCCTAATGAGAAGCGCGATCACATGGTGCTGCTGGAGTTCGTGACCGCAGCAGGAATCACACACG
GAATGGACGAGCTGTACAAGGGCGGCACAGGCGGCTCCATGGTGTCTAAGGGAGAGGAGCTGTTCACCGG
AGTGGTGCCCATCCTGGTGGAGCTGGACGGCGATGTGAACGGCCACAAGTTTAGCGTGTCCGGAGAGGGA
GAGGGAGATGCAACCTATGGCAAGCTGACACTGAAGTTCATCTGCACCACAGGCAAGCTGCCCGTGCCTT
GGCCAACACTGGTGACCACATTCTCCTACGGCGTGATGGTGTTTGCCCGCTATCCCGACCACATGAAGCA
GCACGATTTCTTTAAGTCTGCCATGCCTGAGGGCTACGTGCAGGAGCGGACCATCTTCTTTAAGGACGAT
GGCAACTATAAGACAAGAGCCGAGGTGAAGTTCGAGGGCGACACCCTGGTGAATAGGATCGAGCTGAAGG
GCATCGACTTTAAGGAGGATGGCAACATCCTGGGCCACAAGCTGGAGTACAATACAAAGGTGCCTGAGGC
CGCCATCTCTCGGCTGATCACCTATCTGAGAATCCTGGAGGAACTGGAGGCCCAGGGCGTGCACCGGACC
GCCTCCGAACAGCTGGGCGAGCTGGCCCAGGTCACTGCCTTCCAGGTGGACGAGGATCTGTCTTACTTTG
GCAGCTACGGCACCGATGGCGTGGGCTACACAGTGCCAGTGCTGAAAAGAGAACTGAGGCACATCCTGGG
CCTGAATCGGAAGTGGGGCCTGTGCATTGTCGGAATGGGCAGACTGGGCTCCGCCCTGGCCGATTGGCCT
GGATTCGGCGAGTCTTTTGAGCTGAGAGGCTTCTTCAGCCGGAAAGCCGAAAAAGTCGGCAGGCCAGTGC
GCGGAGGAGTCATTGAACATTATGATCTGCTGCCACAGAGGGTGCCTGGAAGGATTGAAATCGCCCTGCT
GACCGTGCCCAGGGAGGCAGCCCAGAAGGCCGCCGACCTGCTGGTGGCTGCTGGAATTAAAGGCATCCTG
AATTTTGCCCCTGTGGTGCTGGAGGTGCCAAAAGAAGTCGCTGTGGAGAATGTGGACTTCCTGGCCGGCC
TGACAAGGCTGAGCTTTGCCATCCTGAACCCTAAGTGGAGGGAGGAGATGATGGGCTCCGGCACCGGAGG
AAATGCCTCCGACGGAGGCGGCTCTGGCGGCATGGTCAGCAAGGGCGAGGAGGATAACATGGCCATCATC
AAGGAGTTCATGAGATTTAAGGTGCACATGGAGGGCAGCGTGAATGGCCACGAGTTTGAGATCGAAGGAG
AGGGAGAGGGCAGGCCTTACGAGGGCACCCAGACAGCCAAGCTGAAGGTGACCAAGGGAGGACCACTGCC
TTTCGCCTGGGACATCCTGTCCCCACAGTTTATGTACGGCTCTAAGGCCTATGTGAAGCACCCAGCCGAC
ATCCCCGATTATCTGAAGCTGAGCTTCCCCGAGGGCTTTAAGTGGGAGCGCGTGATGAACTTCGAGGATG
GCGGCGTGGTGACCGTGACACAGGACAGCTCCCTGCAGGATGGCGAGTTCATCTACAAGGTGAAGCTGCG
GGGCACAAATTTTCCTTCCGACGGCCCAGTGATGCAGAAGAAGACCATGGGCTGGGAGGCCTCTAGCGAG
CGCATGTATCCCGAGGATGGCGCCCTGAAGGGCGAGATCAAGCAGCGGCTGAAGCTGAAGGACGGCGGCC
ACTACGATGCCGAGGTGAAGACCACATATAAGGCCAAGAAGCCAGTGCAGCTGCCTGGAGCCTACAACGT
GAATATCAAGCTGGACATCACCTCTCACAACGAGGATTACACAATCGTGGAGCAGTATGAGAGGGCAGAG
GGCAGACACAGCACCGGAGGCATGGACGAGCTGTATAAGTGAGGATCCACTAGTCCAGTGTGGTGGAATT
CTGCAGATATCCAGCACAGTGGCGGCCGCTCGAGTCTAGAGGGCCCGTTTAAACCCGCTGATCAGCCTCG
ACTGTGCCTTCTAGTTGCCAGCCATCTGTTGTTTGCCCCTCCCCCGTGCCTTCCTTGACCCTGGAAGGTG
CCACTCCCACTGTCCTTTCCTAATAAAATGAGGAAATTGCATCGCATTGTCTGAGTAGGTGTCATTCTAT
TCTGGGGGGTGGGGTGGGGCAGGACAGCAAGGGGGAGGATTGGGAAGACAATAGCAGGCATGCTGGGGAT
GCGGTGGGCTCTATGGCTTCTGAGGCGGAAAGAACCAGCTGGGGCTCTAGGGGGTATCCCC
[124 nt withheld, positions 4052-4175]
C
[91 nt withheld, positions 4177-4267]
A
[49 nt withheld, positions 4269-4317]
CCTTTGACGTTGGAGTCCACGTTCTTT
[37 nt withheld, positions 4345-4381]
ACCCTATCTCGGTCTATTCTTTTGATTTATAAGGGATTTTGCCGATTTCGGCCTATTGGTTAAAAAATGA
GCTGATTTAACAAAAATTTAACGCGAATTAATTCTGTGGAATGTGTGTCAGTTAGGGTGTGGAAAGTCCC
CAGGCTCCCCAGCAGGCAGAAGTATGCAAAGCATGCATCTCAATTAGTCAGCAACCAGGTGTGGAAAGTC
CCCAGGCTCCCCAGCAGGCAGAAGTATGCAAAGCATGCATCTCAATTAGTCAGCAACCATAGTCCCGCCC
CTAACTCCGCCCATCCCGCCCCTAACTCCGCCCAGTTCCGCCCATTCTCCGCCCCATGGCTGACTAATTT
TTTTTATTTATGCAGAGGCCGAGGCCGCCTCTGCCTCTGAGCTATTCCAGAAGTAGTGAGGAGGCTTTTT
TGGAGGCCTAGGCTTTTGCAAAAAGCTCCCGGGAGCTTGTATATCCATTTTCGGATCTGATCAAGAGACA
GGATGAGGATCGTTTCGCATGATTGAACAAGATGGATTGCACGCAGGTTCTCCGGCCGCTTGGGTGGAGA
GGCTATTCGGCTATGACTGGGCACAACAGACAATCGGCTGCTCTGATGCCGCCGTGTTCCGGCTGTCAGC
GCAGGGGCGCCCGGTTCTTTTTGTCAAGACCGACCTGTCCGGTGCCCTGAATGAACTGCAGGACGAGGCA
GCGCGGCTATCGTGGCTGGCCACGACGGGCGTTCCTTGCGCAGCTGTGCTCGACGTTGTCACTGAAGCGG
GAAGGGACTGGCTGCTATTGGGCGAAGTGCCGGGGCAGGATCTCCTGTCATCTCACCTTGCTCCTGCCGA
GAAAGTATCCATCATGGCTGATGCAATGCGGCGGCTGCATACGCTTGATCCGGCTACCTGCCCATTCGAC
CACCAAGCGAAACATCGCATCGAGCGAGCACGTACTCGGATGGAAGCCGGTCTTGTCGATCAGGATGATC
TGGACGAAGAGCATCAGGGGCTCGCGCCAGCCGAACTGTTCGCCAGGCTCAAGGCGCGCATGCCCGACGG
CGAGGATCTCGTCGTGACCCATGGCGATGCCTGCTTGCCGAATATCATGGTGGAAAATGGCCGCTTTTCT
GGATTCATCGACTGTGGCCGGCTGGGTGTGGCGGACCGCTATCAGGACATAGCGTTGGCTACCCGTGATA
TTGCTGAAGAGCTTGGCGGCGAATGGGCTGACCGCTTCCTCGTGCTTTACGGTATCGCCGCTCCCGATTC
GCAGCGCATCGCCTTCTATCGCCTTCTTGACGAGTTCTTCTGAGCGGGACTCTGGGGTTCGAAATGACCG
ACCAAGCGACGCCCAACCTGCCATCACGAGATTTCGATTCCACCGCCGCCTTCTATGAAAGGTTGGGCTT
CGGAATCGTTTTCCGGGACGCCGGCTGGATGATCCTCCAGCGCGGGGATCTCATGCTGGAGTTCTTCGCC
CACCCCAACTTGTTTATTGCAGCTTATAATGGTTACAAATAAAGCAATAGCATCACAAATTTCACAAATA
AAGCATTTTTTTCACTGCATTCTAGTTGTGGTTTGTCCAAACTCATCAATGTATCTTATCATGTCTGTAT
ACCGTCGACCTCTAGCTAGAGCTTGGCGTAATCATGGTCATAGCTGTTTCCTGTGTGAAATTGTTATCCG
CTCACAATTCCACACAACATACGAGCCGGAAGCATAAAGTGTAAAGCCTGGGGTGCCTAATGAGTGAGCT
AACTCACATTAATTGCGTTGCGCTCACTGCCCGCTTTCCAGTCGGGAAACCTGTCGTGCCAGCTGCATTA
ATGAATCGGCCAACGCGCGGGGAGAGGCGGTTTGCGTATTGGGCGCTCTTCCGCTTCCTCGCTCACTGAC
TCGCTGCGCTCGGTCGTTCGGCTGCGGCGAGCGGTATCAGCTCACTCAAAGGCGGTAATACGGTTATCCA
CAGAATCAGGGGATAACGCAGGAAAGAACATGTGAGCAAAAGGCCAGCAAAAGGCCAGGAACCGTAAAAA
GGCCGCGTTGCTGGCGTTTTTCCATAGGCTCCGCCCCCCTGACGAGCATCACAAAAATCGACGCTCAAGT
CAGAGGTGGCGAAACCCGACAGGACTATAAAGATACCAGGCGTTTCCCCCTGGAAGCTCCCTCGTGCGCT
CTCCTGTTCCGACCCTGCCGCTTACCGGATACCTGTCCGCCTTTCTCCCTTCGGGAAGCGTGGCGCTTTC
TCATAGCTCACGCTGTAGGTATCTCAGTTCGGTGTAGGTCGTTCGCTCCAAGCTGGGCTGTGTGCACGAA
CCCCCCGTTCAGCCCGACCGCTGCGCCTTATCCGGTAACTATCGTCTTGAGTCCAACCCGGTAAGACACG
ACTTATCGCCACTGGCAGCAGCCACTGGTAACAGGATTAGCAGAGCGAGGTATGTAGGCGGTGCTACAGA
GTTCTTGAAGTGGTGGCCTAACTACGGCTACACTAGAAGAACAGTATTTGGTATCTGCGCTCTGCTGAAG
CCAGTTACCTTCGGAAAAAGAGTTGGTAGCTCTTGATCCGGCAAACAAACCACCGCTGGTAGCGGTGGTT
TTTTTGTTTGCAAGCAGCAGATTACGCGCAGAAAAAAAGGATCTCAAGAAGATCCTTTGATCTTTTCTAC
GGGGTCTGACGCTCAGTGGAACGAAAACTCACGTTAAGGGATTTTGGTCATGAGATTATCAAAAAGGATC
TTCACCTAGATCCTTTTAAATTAAAAATGAAGTTTTAAATCAATCTAAAGTATATATGAGTAAACTTGGT
CTGACAGTTACCAATGCTTAATCAGTGAGGCACCTATCTCAGCGATCTGTCTATTTCGTTCATCCATAGT
TGCCTGACTCCCCGTCGTGTAGATAACTACGATACGGGAGGGCTTACCATCTGGCCCCAGTGCTGCAATG
ATACCGCGAGACCCACGCTCACCGGCTCCAGATTTATCAGCAATAAACCAGCCAGCCGGAAGGGCCGAGC
GCAGAAGTGGTCCTGCAACTTTATCCGCCTCCATCCAGTCTATTAATTGTTGCCGGGAAGCTAGAGTAAG
TAGTTCGCCAGTTAATAGTTTGCGCAACGTTGTTGCCATTGCTACAGGCATCGTGGTGTCACGCTCGTCG
TTTGGTATGGCTTCATTCAGCTCCGGTTCCCAACGATCAAGGCGAGTTACATGATCCCCCATGTTGTGCA
AAAAAGCGGTTAGCTCCTTCGGTCCTCCGATCGTTGTCAGAAGTAAGTTGGCCGCAGTGTTATCACTCAT
GGTTATGGCAGCACTGCATAATTCTCTTACTGTCATGCCATCCGTAAGATGCTTTTCTGTGACTGGTGAG
TACTCAACCAAGTCATTCTGAGAATAGTGTATGCGGCGACCGAGTTGCTCTTGCCCGGCGTCAATACGGG
ATAATACCGCGCCACATAGCAGAACTTTAAAAGTGCTCATCATTGGAAAACGTTCTTCGGGGCGAAAACT
CTCAAGGATCTTACCGCTGTTGAGATCCAGTTCGATGTAACCCACTCGTGCACCCAACTGATCTTCAGCA
TCTTTTACTTTCACCAGCGTTTCTGGGTGAGCAAAAACAGGAAGGCAAAATGCCGCAAAAAAGGGAATAA
GGGCGACACGGAAATGTTGAATACTCATACTCTTCCTTTTTCAATATTATTGAAGCATTTATCAGGGTTA
TTGTCTCATGAGCGGATACATATTTGAATGTATTTAGAAAAATAAACAAATAGGGGTTCCGCGCACATTT
CCCCGAAAAGTGCCACCTGACGTC
