>Addgene plasmid #232736 | pcDNA3.1(+) NAPstar3b | depositor partial sequence | sequence record 457735 | NAPstar3b
ATGAAGGTGCCAGAGGCCGCCATCAGCAGGCTGATCACCTACCTGCGCATCCTGGAGGAGCTGGAGGCAC
AGGGAGTGCACAGAACAGCCTCCGAGCAGCTGGGAGAGCTGGCCCAGGTGACCGCCTTCCAGGTGGACAA
GGATCTGAGCTACTTTGGCTCCTATGGCACCGACGGCGTGGGCTATACAGTGCCCGTGCTGAAGCGGGAG
CTGAGACACATCCTGGGCCTGAACAGGAAGTGGGGACTGTGCATCGTGGGAATGGGCCGCCTGGGCTCTG
CCCTGGCCGATTGGCCAGGATTCGGAGAGAGCTTTGAGCTGAGGGGCTTCTTTTCCCGCAAAGCCGAAAA
AGTGGGCAGGCCCGTGCGCGGAGGCTATATCGAGCACGTGGACCTGCTGCCACAGCGGGTGCCCGGCAGA
ATCGAGATCGCCCTGCTGACAGTGCCTAGGGAGGCAGCACAGAAGGCAGCAGATCTGCTGGTGGCCGCCG
GCATCAAGGGCATCCTGAACTTCGCCCCAGTGGTGCTGGAGGTGCCCAAGGAGGTGGCCGTGGAGAATGT
GGACATCCTGGCCGGCCTGACCAGACTGAGCTTCGCCATCCTGAACCCAACATGGTCCGCCGCAGGAGGA
CACGGATTTACCGCACACAACGTGTACATCATGGCCGATAAGCAGAAGAACGGCATCAAGGCCAACTTCA
AGATCAGGCACAACATCGAGGACGGAGGAGTGCAGCTGGCCGATCACTACCAGCAGAACACCCCAATCGG
AGACGGACCTGTGCTGCTGCCAGATAATCACTATCTGTCCATCCAGTCTAAGCTGAGCAAGGACCCTAAT
GAGAAGCGCGATCACATGGTGCTGCTGGAGTTCGTGACCGCAGCAGGAATCACACACGGAATGGACGAGC
TGTACAAGGGCGGCACAGGCGGCTCCATGGTGTCTAAGGGAGAGGAGCTGTTCACCGGAGTGGTGCCCAT
CCTGGTGGAGCTGGACGGCGATGTGAACGGCCACAAGTTTAGCGTGTCCGGAGAGGGAGAGGGAGATGCA
ACCTATGGCAAGCTGACACTGAAGTTCATCTGCACCACAGGCAAGCTGCCCGTGCCTTGGCCAACACTGG
TGACCACATTCTCCTACGGCGTGATGGTGTTTGCCCGCTATCCCGACCACATGAAGCAGCACGATTTCTT
TAAGTCTGCCATGCCTGAGGGCTACGTGCAGGAGCGGACCATCTTCTTTAAGGACGATGGCAACTATAAG
ACAAGAGCCGAGGTGAAGTTCGAGGGCGACACCCTGGTGAATAGGATCGAGCTGAAGGGCATCGACTTTA
AGGAGGATGGCAACATCCTGGGCCACAAGCTGGAGTACAATACAAAGGTGCCTGAGGCCGCCATCTCTCG
GCTGATCACCTATCTGAGAATCCTGGAGGAACTGGAGGCCCAGGGCGTGCACCGGACCGCCTCCGAACAG
CTGGGCGAGCTGGCCCAGGTCACTGCCTTCCAGGTGGACGAGGATCTGTCTTACTTTGGCAGCTACGGCA
CCGATGGCGTGGGCTACACAGTGCCAGTGCTGAAAAGAGAACTGAGGCACATCCTGGGCCTGAATCGGAA
GTGGGGCCTGTGCATTGTCGGAATGGGCAGACTGGGCTCCGCCCTGGCCGATTGGCCTGGATTCGGCGAG
TCTTTTGAGCTGAGAGGCTTCTTCAGCCGGAAAGCCGAAAAAGTCGGCAGGCCAGTGCGCGGAGGAGTCA
TTGAACATTATGATCTGCTGCCACAGAGGGTGCCTGGAAGGATTGAAATCGCCCTGCTGACCGTGCCCAG
GGAGGCAGCCCAGAAGGCCGCCGACCTGCTGGTGGCTGCTGGAATTAAAGGCATCCTGAATTTTGCCCCT
GTGGTGCTGGAGGTGCCAAAAGAAGTCGCTGTGGAGAATGTGGACTTCCTGGCCGGCCTGACAAGGCTGA
GCTTTGCCATCCTGAACCCTAAGTGGAGGGAGGAGATGATGGGCTCCGGCACCGGAGGAAATGCCTCCGA
CGGAGGCGGCTCTGGCGGCATGGTCAGCAAGGGCGAGGAGGATAACATGGCCATCATCAAGGAGTTCATG
AGATTTAAGGTGCACATGGAGGGCAGCGTGAATGGCCACGAGTTTGAGATCGAAGGAGAGGGAGAGGGCA
GGCCTTACGAGGGCACCCAGACAGCCAAGCTGAAGGTGACCAAGGGAGGACCACTGCCTTTCGCCTGGGA
CATCCTGTCCCCACAGTTTATGTACGGCTCTAAGGCCTATGTGAAGCACCCAGCCGACATCCCCGATTAT
CTGAAGCTGAGCTTCCCCGAGGGCTTTAAGTGGGAGCGCGTGATGAACTTCGAGGATGGCGGCGTGGTGA
CCGTGACACAGGACAGCTCCCTGCAGGATGGCGAGTTCATCTACAAGGTGAAGCTGCGGGGCACAAATTT
TCCTTCCGACGGCCCAGTGATGCAGAAGAAGACCATGGGCTGGGAGGCCTCTAGCGAGCGCATGTATCCC
GAGGATGGCGCCCTGAAGGGCGAGATCAAGCAGCGGCTGAAGCTGAAGGACGGCGGCCACTACGATGCCG
AGGTGAAGACCACATATAAGGCCAAGAAGCCAGTGCAGCTGCCTGGAGCCTACAACGTGAATATCAAGCT
GGACATCACCTCTCACAACGAGGATTACACAATCGTGGAGCAGTATGAGAGGGCAGAGGGCAGACACAGC
ACCGGAGGCATGGACGAGCTGTATAAGTGA
